>Addgene plasmid #87919 | SIN-cPPT-H1-sgHTT1-U6-sgGFP2-7SK-sgCas9-PGK-mCherry-WPRE | addgene full sequence | sequence record 175367 | Addgene NGS Result
ATAGCAGCTTTGCTCCTTCGCTTTCTGGGCTCAGAGGCTGGGAAGGGGTGGGTCCGGGGGCGGGCTCAGG
GGCGGGCTCAGGGGCGGGGCGGGCGCCCGAAGGTCCTCCGGAGGCCCGGCATTCTGCACGCTTCAAAAGC
GCACGTCTGCCGCGCTGTTCTCCTCTTCCTCATCTCCGGGCCTTTCGACCTCTAGGATCCCGCCACCATG
GTGAGCAAGGGCGAGGAGGATAACATGGCCATCATCAAGGAGTTCATGCGCTTCAAGGTGCACATGGAGG
GCTCCGTGAACGGCCACGAGTTCGAGATCGAGGGCGAGGGCGAGGGCCGCCCCTACGAGGGCACCCAGAC
CGCCAAGCTGAAGGTGACCAAGGGTGGCCCCCTGCCCTTCGCCTGGGACATCCTGTCCCCTCAGTTCATG
TACGGCTCCAAGGCCTACGTGAAGCACCCCGCCGACATCCCCGACTACTTGAAGCTGTCCTTCCCCGAGG
GCTTCAAGTGGGAGCGCGTGATGAACTTCGAGGACGGCGGCGTGGTGACCGTGACCCAGGACTCCTCCCT
GCAGGACGGCGAGTTCATCTACAAGGTGAAGCTGCGCGGCACCAACTTCCCCTCCGACGGCCCCGTAATG
CAGAAGAAGACCATGGGCTGGGAGGCCTCCTCCGAGCGGATGTACCCCGAGGACGGCGCCCTGAAGGGCG
AGATCAAGCAGAGGCTGAAGCTGAAGGACGGCGGCCACTACGACGCTGAGGTCAAGACCACCTACAAGGC
CAAGAAGCCCGTGCAGCTGCCCGGCGCCTACAACGTCAACATCAAGTTGGACATCACCTCCCACAACGAG
GACTACACCATCGTGGAACAGTACGAACGCGCCGAGGGCCGCCACTCCACCGGCGGCATGGACGAGCTGT
ACAAGTAAAGCGGCCGCGTCGAGAGATGGGGGAGGCTAACTGAGCTAGCTTAGTCATGCACCGGGCTGCA
GGAATTCGCGGCCGCACTCGAGGGAATTCCGATAATCAACCTCTGGATTACAAAATTTGTGAAAGATTGA
CTGGTATTCTTAACTATGTTGCTCCTTTTACGCTATGTGGATACGCTGCTTTAATGCCTTTGTATCATGC
TATTGCTTCCCGTATGGCTTTCATTTTCTCCTCCTTGTATAAATCCTGGTTGCTGTCTCTTTATGAGGAG
TTGTGGCCCGTTGTCAGGCAACGTGGCGTGGTGTGCACTGTGTTTGCTGACGCAACCCCCACTGGTTGGG
GCATTGCCACCACCTGTCAGCTCCTTTCCGGGACTTTCGCTTTCCCCCTCCCTATTGCCACGGCGGAACT
CATCGCCGCCTGCCTTGCCCGCTGCTGGACAGGGGCTCGGCTGTTGGGCACTGACAATTCCGTGGTGTTG
TCGGGGAAGCTGACGTCCTTTCCATGGCTGCTCGCCTGTGTTGCCACCTGGATTCTGCGCGGGACGTCCT
TCTGCTACGTCCCTTCGGCCCTCAATCCAGCGGACCTTCCTTCCCGCGGCCTGCTGCCGGCTCTGCGGCC
TCTTCCGCGTCTTCGCCTTCGCCCTCAGACGAGTCGGATCTCCCTTTGGGCCGCCTCCCCGCATCGGGAA
TTCGAGCTCGGTACCTTTAAGACCAATGACTTACAAGGCAGCTGTAGATCTTAGCCACTTTTTAAAAGAA
AAGGGGGGACTGGAAGGGCTAATTCACTCCCAACGAAGACAAGATCTGCTTTTTGCTTGTACTGGGTCTC
TCTGGTTAGACCAGATCTGAGCCTGGGAGCTCTCTGGCTAACTAGGGAACCCACTGCTTAAGCCTCAATA
AAGCTTGCCTTGAGTGCTTCAAGTAGTGTGTGCCCGTCTGTTGTGTGACTCTGGTAACTAGAGATCCCTC
AGACCCTTTTAGTCAGTGTGGAAAATCTCTAGCAGCATCTAGAATTAATTCCGTGTATTCTATAGTGTCA
CCTAAATCGTATGTGTATGATACATAAGGTTATGTATTAATTGTAGCCGCGTTCTAACGACAATATGTAC
AAGCCTAATTGTGTAGCATCTGGCTTACTGAAGCAGACCCTATCATCTCTCTCGTAAACTGCCGTCAGAG
TCGGTTTGGTTGGACGAACCTTCTGAGTTTCTGGTAACGCCGTCCCGCACCCGGAAATGGTCAGCGAACC
AATCAGCAGGGTCATCGCTAGCCAGATCCTCTACGCCGGACGCATCGTGGCCGGCATCACCGGCGCCACA
GGTGCGGTTGCTGGCGCCTATATCGCCGACATCACCGATGGGGAAGATCGGGCTCGCCACTTCGGGCTCA
TGAGCGCTTGTTTCGGCGTGGGTATGGTGGCAGGCCCCGTGGCCGGGGGACTGTTGGGCGCCATCTCCTT
GCATGCACCATTCCTTGCGGCGGCGGTGCTCAACGGCCTCAACCTACTACTGGGCTGCTTCCTAATGCAG
GAGTCGCATAAGGGAGAGCGTCGAATGGTGCACTCTCAGTACAATCTGCTCTGATGCCGCATAGTTAAGC
CAGCCCCGACACCCGCCAACACCCGCTGACGCGCCCTGACGGGCTTGTCTGCTCCCGGCATCCGCTTACA
GACAAGCTGTGACCGTCTCCGGGAGCTGCATGTGTCAGAGGTTTTCACCGTCATCACCGAAACGCGCGAG
ACGAAAGGGCCTCGTGATACGCCTATTTTTATAGGTTAATGTCATGATAATAATGGTTTCTTAGACGTCA
GGTGGCACTTTTCGGGGAAATGTGCGCGGAACCCCTATTTGTTTATTTTTCTAAATACATTCAAATATGT
ATCCGCTCATGAGACAATAACCCTGATAAATGCTTCAATAATATTGAAAAAGGAAGAGTATGAGTATTCA
ACATTTCCGTGTCGCCCTTATTCCCTTTTTTGCGGCATTTTGCCTTCCTGTTTTTGCTCACCCAGAAACG
CTGGTGAAAGTAAAAGATGCTGAAGATCAGTTGGGTGCACGAGTGGGTTACATCGAACTGGATCTCAACA
GCGGTAAGATCCTTGAGAGTTTTCGCCCCGAAGAACGTTTTCCAATGATGAGCACTTTTAAAGTTCTGCT
ATGTGGCGCGGTATTATCCCGTATTGACGCCGGGCAAGAGCAACTCGGTCGCCGCATACACTATTCTCAG
AATGACTTGGTTGAGTACTCACCAGTCACAGAAAAGCATCTTACGGATGGCATGACAGTAAGAGAATTAT
GCAGTGCTGCCATAACCATGAGTGATAACACTGCGGCCAACTTACTTCTGACAACGATCGGAGGACCGAA
GGAGCTAACCGCTTTTTTGCACAACATGGGGGATCATGTAACTCGCCTTGATCGTTGGGAACCGGAGCTG
AATGAAGCCATACCAAACGACGAGCGTGACACCACGATGCCTGTAGCAATGGCAACAACGTTGCGCAAAC
TATTAACTGGCGAACTACTTACTCTAGCTTCCCGGCAACAATTAATAGACTGGATGGAGGCGGATAAAGT
TGCAGGACCACTTCTGCGCTCGGCCCTTCCGGCTGGCTGGTTTATTGCTGATAAATCTGGAGCCGGTGAG
CGTGGGTCTCGCGGTATCATTGCAGCACTGGGGCCAGATGGTAAGCCCTCCCGTATCGTAGTTATCTACA
CGACGGGGAGTCAGGCAACTATGGATGAACGAAATAGACAGATCGCTGAGATAGGTGCCTCACTGATTAA
GCATTGGTAACTGTCAGACCAAGTTTACTCATATATACTTTAGATTGATTTAAAACTTCATTTTTAATTT
AAAAGGATCTAGGTGAAGATCCTTTTTGATAATCTCATGACCAAAATCCCTTAACGTGAGTTTTCGTTCC
ACTGAGCGTCAGACCCCGTAGAAAAGATCAAAGGATCTTCTTGAGATCCTTTTTTTCTGCGCGTAATCTG
CTGCTTGCAAACAAAAAAACCACCGCTACCAGCGGTGGTTTGTTTGCCGGATCAAGAGCTACCAACTCTT
TTTCCGAAGGTAACTGGCTTCAGCAGAGCGCAGATACCAAATACTGTTCTTCTAGTGTAGCCGTAGTTAG
GCCACCACTTCAAGAACTCTGTAGCACCGCCTACATACCTCGCTCTGCTAATCCTGTTACCAGTGGCTGC
TGCCAGTGGCGATAAGTCGTGTCTTACCGGGTTGGACTCAAGACGATAGTTACCGGATAAGGCGCAGCGG
TCGGGCTGAACGGGGGGTTCGTGCACACAGCCCAGCTTGGAGCGAACGACCTACACCGAACTGAGATACC
TACAGCGTGAGCTATGAGAAAGCGCCACGCTTCCCGAAGGGAGAAAGGCGGACAGGTATCCGGTAAGCGG
CAGGGTCGGAACAGGAGAGCGCACGAGGGAGCTTCCAGGGGGAAACGCCTGGTATCTTTATAGTCCTGTC
GGGTTTCGCCACCTCTGACTTGAGCGTCGATTTTTGTGATGCTCGTCAGGGGGGCGGAGCCTATGGAAAA
ACGCCAGCAACGCGGCCTTTTTACGGTTCCTGGCCTTTTGCTGGCCTTTTGCTCACATGTTCTTTCCTGC
GTTATCCCCTGATTCTGTGGATAACCGTATTACCGCCTTTGAGTGAGCTGATACCGCTCGCCGCAGCCGA
ACGACCGAGCGCAGCGAGTCAGTGAGCGAGGAAGCGGAAGAGCGCCCAATACGCAAACCGCCTCTCCCCG
CGCGTTGGCCGATTCATTAATGCAGCTGTGGAATGTGTGTCAGTTAGGGTGTGGAAAGTCCCCAGGCTCC
CCAGCAGGCAGAAGTATGCAAAGCATGCATCTCAATTAGTCAGCAACCAGGTGTGGAAAGTCCCCAGGCT
CCCCAGCAGGCAGAAGTATGCAAAGCATGCATCTCAATTAGTCAGCAACCATAGTCCCGCCCCTAACTCC
GCCCATCCCGCCCCTAACTCCGCCCAGTTCCGCCCATTCTCCGCCCCATGGCTGACTAATTTTTTTTATT
TATGCAGAGGCCGAGGCCGCCTCGGCCTCTGAGCTATTCCAGAAGTAGTGAGGAGGCTTTTTTGGAGGCC
TAGGCTTTTGCAAAAAGCTTGGACACAAGACAGGCTTGCGAGATATGTTTGAGAATACCACTTTATCCCG
CGTCAGGGAGAGGCAGTGCGTAAAAAGACGCGGACTCATGTGAAATACTGGTTTTTAGTGCGCCAGATCT
CTATAATCTCGCGCAACCTATTTTCCCCTCGAACACTTTTTAAGCCGTAGATAAACAGGCTGGGACACTT
CACATGAGCGAAAAATACATCGTCACCTGGGACATGTTGCAGATCCATGCACGTAAACTCGCAAGCCGAC
TGATGCCTTCTGAACAATGGAAAGGCATTATTGCCGTAAGCCGTGGCGGTCTGTACCGGGTGCGTTACTG
GCGCGTGAACTGGGTATTCGTCATGTCGATACCGTTTGTATTTCCAGCTACGATCACGACAACCAGCGCG
AGCTTAAAGTGCTGAAACGCGCAGAAGGCGATGGCGAAGGCTTCATCGTTATTGATGACCTGGTGGATAC
CGGTGGTACTGCGGTTGCGATTCGTGAAATGTATCCAAAAGCGCACTTTGTCACCATCTTCGCAAAACCG
GCTGGTCGTCCGCTGGTTGATGACTATGTTGTTGATATCCCGCAAGATACCTGGATTGAACAGCCGTGGG
ATATGGGCGTCGTATTCGTCCCGCCAATCTCCGGTCGCTAATCTTTTCAACGCCTGGCACTGCCGGGCGT
TGTTCTTTTTAACTTCAGGCGGGTTACAATAGTTTCCAGTAAGTATTCTGGAGGCTGCATCCATGACACA
GGCAAACCTGAGCGAAACCCTGTTCAAACCCCGCTTTAAACATCCTGAAACCTCGACGCTAGTCCGCCGC
TTTAATCACGGCGCACAACCGCCTGTGCAGTCGGCCCTTGATGGTAAAACCATCCCTCACTGGTATCGCA
TGATTAACCGTCTGATGTGGATCTGGCGCGGCATTGACCCACGCGAAATCCTCGACGTCCAGGCACGTAT
TGTGATGAGCGATGCCGAACGTACCGACGATGATTTATACGATACGGTGATTGGCTACCGTGGCGGCAAC
TGGATTTATGAGTGGGCCCCGGATCTTTGTGAAGGAACCTTACTTCTGTGGTGTGACATAATTGGACAAA
CTACCTACAGAGATTTAAAGCTCTAAGGTAAATATAAAATTTTTAAGTGTATAATGTGTTAAACTACTGA
TTCTAATTGTTTGTGTATTTTAGATTCCAACCTATGGAACTGATGAATGGGAGCAGTGGTGGAATGCCTT
TAATGAGGAAAACCTGTTTTGCTCAGAAGAAATGCCATCTAGTGATGATGAGGCTACTGCTGACTCTCAA
CATTCTACTCCTCCAAAAAAGAAGAGAAAGGTAGAAGACCCCAAGGACTTTCCTTCAGAATTGCTAAGTT
TTTTGAGTCATGCTGTGTTTAGTAATAGAACTCTTGCTTGCTTTGCTATTTACACCACAAAGGAAAAAGC
TGCACTGCTATACAAGAAAATTATGGAAAAATATTCTGTAACCTTTATAAGTAGGCATAACAGTTATAAT
CATAACATACTGTTTTTTCTTACTCCACACAGGCATAGAGTGTCTGCTATTAATAACTATGCTCAAAAAT
TGTGTACCTTTAGCTTTTTAATTTGTAAAGGGGTTAATAAGGAATATTTGATGTATAGTGCCTTGACTAG
AGATCATAATCAGCCATACCACATTTGTAGAGGTTTTACTTGCTTTAAAAAACCTCCCACACCTCCCCCT
GAACCTGAAACATAAAATGAATGCAATTGTTGTTGTTAACTTGTTTATTGCAGCTTATAATGGTTACAAA
TAAAGCAATAGCATCACAAATTTCACAAATAAAGCATTTTTTTCACTGCATTCTAGTTGTGGTTTGTCCA
AACTCATCAATGTATCTTATCATGTCTGGATCAACTGGATAACTCAAGCTAACCAAAATCATCCCAAACT
TCCCACCCCATACCCTATTACCACTGCCAATTACCTGTGGTTTCATTTACTCTAAACCTGTGATTCCTCT
GAATTATTTTCATTTTAAAGAAATTGTATTTGTTAAATATGTACTACAAACTTAGTAGTTGGAAGGGCTA
ATTCACTCCCAAAGAAGACAAGATATCCTTGATCTGTGGATCTACCACACACAAGGCTACTTCCCTGATT
AGCAGAACTACACACCAGGGCCAGGGGTCAGATATCCACTGACCTTTGGATGGTGCTACAAGCTAGTACC
AGTTGAGCCAGATAAGGTAGAAGAGGCCAATAAAGGAGAGAACACCAGCTTGTTACACCCTGTGAGCCTG
CATGGGATGGATGACCCGGAGAGAGAAGTGTTAGAGTGGAGGTTTGACAGCCGCCTAGCATTTCATCACG
TGGCCCGAGAGCTGCATCCGGAGTACTTCAAGAACTGCTGATATCGAGCTTGCTACAAGGGACTTTCCGC
TGGGGACTTTCCAGGGAGGCGTGGCCTGGGCGGGACTGGGGAGTGGCGAGCCCTCAGATCCTGCATATAA
GCAGCTGCTTTTTGCCTGTACTGGGTCTCTCTGGTTAGACCAGATCTGAGCCTGGGAGCTCTCTGGCTAA
CTAGGGAACCCACTGCTTAAGCCTCAATAAAGCTTGCCTTGAGTGCTTCAAGTAGTGTGTGCCCGTCTGT
TGTGTGACTCTGGTAACTAGAGATCCCTCAGACCCTTTTAGTCAGTGTGGAAAATCTCTAGCAGTGGCGC
CCGAACAGGGACTTGAAAGCGAAAGGGAAACCAGAGGAGCTCTCTCGACGCAGGACTCGGCTTGCTGAAG
CGCGCACGGCAAGAGGCGAGGGGCGGCGACTGGTGAGTACGCCAAAAATTTTGACTAGCGGAGGCTAGAA
GGAGAGAGATGGGTGCGAGAGCGTCAGTATTAAGCGGGGGAGAATTAGATCGCGATGGGAAAAAATTCGG
TTAAGGCCAGGGGGAAAGAAAAAATATAAATTAAAACATATAGTATGGGCAAGCAGGGAGCTAGAACGAT
TCGCAGTTAATCCTGGCCTGTTAGAAACATCAGAAGGCTGTAGACAAATACTGGGACAGCTACAACCATC
CCTTCAGACAGGATCAGAAGAACTTAGATCATTATATAATACAGTAGCAACCCTCTATTGTGTGCATCAA
AGGATAGAGATAAAAGACACCAAGGAAGCTTTAGACAAGATAGAGGAAGAGCAAAACAAAAGTAAGACCA
CCGCACAGCAAGCGGCCGCTGATCTTCAGACCTGGAGGAGGAGATATGAGGGACAATTGGAGAAGTGAAT
TATATAAATATAAAGTAGTAAAAATTGAACCATTAGGAGTAGCACCCACCAAGGCAAAGAGAAGAGTGGT
GCAGAGAGAAAAAAGAGCAGTGGGAATAGGAGCTTTGTTCCTTGGGTTCTTGGGAGCAGCAGGAAGCACT
ATGGGCGCAGCGTCAATGACGCTGACGGTACAGGCCAGACAATTATTGTCTGGTATAGTGCAGCAGCAGA
ACAATTTGCTGAGGGCTATTGAGGCGCAACAGCATCTGTTGCAACTCACAGTCTGGGGCATCAAGCAGCT
CCAGGCAAGAATCCTGGCTGTGGAAAGATACCTAAAGGATCAACAGCTCCTGGGGATTTGGGGTTGCTCT
GGAAAACTCATTTGCACCACTGCTGTGCCTTGGAATGCTAGTTGGAGTAATAAATCTCTGGAACAGATTT
GGAATCACACGACCTGGATGGAGTGGGACAGAGAAATTAACAATTACACAAGCTTAATACACTCCTTAAT
TGAAGAATCGCAAAACCAGCAAGAAAAGAATGAACAAGAATTATTGGAATTAGATAAATGGGCAAGTTTG
TGGAATTGGTTTAACATAACAAATTGGCTGTGGTATATAAAATTATTCATAATGATAGTAGGAGGCTTGG
TAGGTTTAAGAATAGTTTTTGCTGTACTTTCTATAGTGAATAGAGTTAGGCAGGGATATTCACCATTATC
GTTTCAGACCCACCTCCCAACCCCGAGGGGACCCGACAGGCCCGAAGGAATAGAAGAAGAAGGTGGAGAG
AGAGACAGAGACAGATCCATTCGATTAGTGAACGGATCTCGACGGTATCGGTTAACTTTTAAAAGAAAAG
GGGGGATTGGGGGGTACAGTGCAGGGGAAAGAATAGTAGACATAATAGCAACAGACATACAAACTAAAGA
ATTACAAAAACAAATTACAAAAATTCAAAATTTTATCGCTAGTGGATCCCCCGGGCTGCAGGAATTATCA
CAAGTTTGTACAAAAAAGCAGGCTTCATCGATCAATTGGGATCCAATTCGAACGCTGACGTCATCAACCC
GCTCCAAGGAATCGCGGGCCCAGTGTCACTAGGCGGGAACACCCAGCGCGCGTGCGCCCTGGCAGGAAGA
TGGCTGTGAGGGACAGGGGAGTGGCGCCCTGCAATATTTGCATGTCGCTATGTGTTCTGGGAAATCACCA
TAAACGTGAAATGTCTTTGGATTTGGGAATCTTATAAGTTCTGTATGAGACCACAGATCTGACCCTGGAA
AAGCTGATGAGTTTTAGAGCTAGAAATAGCAAGTTAAAATAAGGCTAGTCCGTTATCAACTTGAAAAAGT
GGCACCGAGTCGGTGCTTTTTTAGATCGGATCCAAGCTTCCATGGAAGGTCGGGCAGGAAGAGGGCCTAT
TTCCCATGATTCCTTCATATTTGCATATACGATACAAGGCTGTTAGAGAGATAATTAGAATTAATTTGAC
TGTAAACACAAAGATATTAGTACAAAATACGTGACGTAGAAAGTAATAATTTCTTGGGTAGTTTGCAGTT
TTAAAATTATGTTTTAAAATGGACTATCATATGCTTACCGTAACTTGAAAGTATTTCGATTTCTTGGGTT
TATATATCTTGTGGAAAGGACGAAACACCGCTGAAGGGCATCGACTTCAGTTTTAGAGCTAGAAATAGCA
AGTTAAAATAAGGCTAGTCCGTTATCAACTTGAAAAAGTGGCACCGAGTCGGTGCTTTTTTCATATGCCA
TGGGCGGCCGCTCTAGACTGCAGTATTTAGCATGCCCCACCCATCTGCAAGGCATTCTGGATAGTGTCAA
AACAGCCGGAAATCAAGTCCGTTTATCTCAAACTTTAGCATTTTGGGAATAAATGATATTTGCTATGCTG
GTTAAATTAGATTTTAGTTAAATTTCCTGCTGAAGCTCTAGTACGATAAGTAACTTGACCTAAGTGTAAA
GTTGAGATTTCCTTCAGGTTTATATAGCTTGTGCGCCGCCTGGGTACCAATGGAGTACTTCTTGTCCAGT
TTTAGAGCTAGAAATAGCAAGTTAAAATAAGGCTAGTCCGTTATCAACTTGAAAAAGTGGCACCGAGTCG
GTGCTTTTTTGGTACTCTAGACTCGAGACTAGTAGGCCTGACCCAGCTTTCTTGTACAAAGTGGTGATAA
TTCGATATCAAGCTTATCGATACCGTCGACCTCGACGATGGTCGAGTACCGGGTAGGGGAGGCGCTTTTC
CCAAGGCAGTCTGGAGCATGCGCTTTAGCAGCCCCGCTGGGCACTTGGCGCTACACAAGTGGCCTCTGGC
CTCGCACACATTCCACATCCACCGGTAGGCGCCAACCGGCTCCGTTCTTTGGTGGCCCCTTCGCGCCACC
TTCTACTCCTCCCCTAGTCAGGAAGTTCCCCCCCGCCCCGCAGCTCGCGTCGTGCAGGACGTGACAAATG
GAAGTAGCACGTCTCACTAGTCTCGTGCAGATGGACAGCACCGCTGAGCAATGGAAGCGGGTAGGCCTTT
GGGGCAGCGGCCA
Features (pLannotate 1.2.2; 40 found; start..end, strand, type, name):
    208..915     +  CDS            mCherry: mCherry is a basic (constitutively fluorescent) red fluorescent protein published in 2004, derived from Discosoma sp.. It is reported to be a very rapidly-maturing monomer with low acid sensitivity.
    971..988     +  misc_feature   MCS (fragment): pBluescript multiple cloning site
   1014..1602    +  misc_feature   WPRE: woodchuck hepatitis virus posttranscriptional regulatory element
   1621..1689    +  CDS            nef (fragment): NEF_HV1Z2 - Experimental evidence at protein level: Swiss-Prot protein existence level 1. Extracellular Nef protein targets CD4(+) T-lymphocytes for apoptosis by interacting with CXCR4 surface receptors. From Human immunodeficiency virus type 1 group M subtype D (isolate Z2/CDC-Z34) (HIV-1).
   1691..1924    +  LTR            3' LTR (ΔU3): self-inactivating 3' long terminal repeat (LTR) from HIV-1
   1949..1967    -  promoter       SP6 promoter: promoter for bacteriophage SP6 RNA polymerase
   2195..2474    +  CDS            TcR (fragment): tetracycline efflux protein; tet; confers resistance to tetracycline
   2475..2523    -  misc_feature   bom (fragment): basis of mobility region from pBR322
   2625..2660    -  CDS            rop (fragment): Rop protein, which maintains plasmids at low copy number; rop
   2755..2859    +  promoter       AmpR promoter: bla
   2860..3720    +  CDS            AmpR: β-lactamase; bla; confers resistance to ampicillin, carbenicillin, and related antibiotics
   3891..4479    +  rep_origin     ori: high-copy-number ColE1/pMB1/pBR322/pUC origin of replication
   4662..4718    +  CDS            lacI (fragment): lac repressor; lacI; The lac repressor binds to the lac operator to inhibit transcription in E. coli. This inhibition can be relieved by adding lactose or isopropyl-β-D-thiogalactopyranoside (IPTG).
   4725..5054    +  promoter       SV40 promoter: SV40 enhancer and early promoter
   5254..5373    +  CDS            gpt (fragment): XGPT_ECOLI - Also known as gpp, gxu. Experimental evidence at protein level: Swiss-Prot protein existence level 1. Purine salvage pathway enzyme that catalyzes the transfer of the ribosyl-5-phosphate group from 5-phospho-alpha-D-ribose 1- diphosphate (PRPP) to the N9 position of the 6-oxopurines guanine and xanthine to form the corresponding ribonucleotides GMP (guanosine 5'- monophosphate) and XMP (xanthosine 5'-monophosphate), with the release of PPi. To a lesser extent, also acts on hypoxanthine (PubMed:9100006, PubMed:3886014). Does not ribophosphorylate adenine (PubMed:3886014). From Esch
   5373..5708    +  CDS            gpt (fragment): XGPT_ECOLI - Also known as gpp, gxu. Experimental evidence at protein level: Swiss-Prot protein existence level 1. Purine salvage pathway enzyme that catalyzes the transfer of the ribosyl-5-phosphate group from 5-phospho-alpha-D-ribose 1- diphosphate (PRPP) to the N9 position of the 6-oxopurines guanine and xanthine to form the corresponding ribonucleotides GMP (guanosine 5'- monophosphate) and XMP (xanthosine 5'-monophosphate), with the release of PPi. To a lesser extent, also acts on hypoxanthine (PubMed:9100006, PubMed:3886014). Does not ribophosphorylate adenine (PubMed:3886014). From Esch
   5803..6108    +  CDS            frsA (fragment): FRSA_ECOLI - Also known as yafA. Experimental evidence at protein level: Swiss-Prot protein existence level 1. Catalyzes the hydrolysis of esters (PubMed:15808744). Displays esterase activity toward pNP-butyrate (PubMed:15808744). May stimulate mixed-acid fermentation by acting as a fermentation/respiration switch that down-regulates respiration and up- regulates fermentation rates (PubMed:15169777). From Escherichia coli (strain K12).
   6112..6186    +  CDS            small t antigen (fragment): SV40 (simian virus 40) small t antigen
   6188..6253    +  intron         small t intron: SV40 (simian virus 40) small t antigen intron
   6383..6403    +  CDS            SV40 NLS: nuclear localization signal of SV40 (simian virus 40) large T antigen
   6722..6805    +  CDS            large T antigen (fragment): large T antigen from SV40 (simian virus 40)
   6828..6962    +  polyA_signal   SV40 poly(A) signal: SV40 polyadenylation signal
   7129..7458    +  CDS            nef (fragment): NEF_HV1BR - Experimental evidence at protein level: Swiss-Prot protein existence level 1. Extracellular Nef protein targets CD4(+) T-lymphocytes for apoptosis by interacting with CXCR4 surface receptors (PubMed:14990729). From Human immunodeficiency virus type 1 group M subtype B (isolate BRU/LAI) (HIV-1).
   7506..7763    +  LTR            5' LTR (truncated): truncated 5' long terminal repeat (LTR) from HIV-1
   7810..7935    +  misc_feature   HIV-1 Ψ: packaging signal of human immunodeficiency virus type 1
   7919..8282    +  CDS            HIV-1 gag (fragment): gag protein from human immunodeficiency virus 1; gag
   8428..8661    +  misc_feature   RRE: The Rev response element (RRE) of HIV-1 allows for Rev-dependent mRNA export from the nucleus to the cytoplasm.
   9038..9138    +  CDS            Rev (fragment): human immunodeficiency virus 1 (HIV-1) Rev protein; rev; enhances nuclear export of unspliced and incompletely spliced viral mRNAs
   9157..9274    +  misc_feature   cPPT/CTS: central polypurine tract and central termination sequence of HIV-1
   9279..9306    +  misc_feature   MCS (fragment): pBluescript multiple cloning site
   9310..9334    +  protein_bind   attB1: mutant version of attB; recombination site for the Gateway® BP reaction BP Clonase™
   9360..9574    +  promoter       H1 promoter: human H1 RNA promoter
   9601..9676    +  misc_RNA       gRNA scaffold: guide RNA scaffold for the Streptococcus pyogenes CRISPR/Cas9 system
   9721..9961    +  promoter       U6 promoter: RNA polymerase III promoter for human U6 snRNA
   9970..9989    +  CDS            VN155(I152L) (fragment): improved N-terminal fragment of mVenus for use in bimolecular fluorescence complementation (BiFC) (Kodama and Hu, 2010)
   9990..10065   +  misc_RNA       gRNA scaffold: guide RNA scaffold for the Streptococcus pyogenes CRISPR/Cas9 system
  10359..10434   +  misc_RNA       gRNA scaffold: guide RNA scaffold for the Streptococcus pyogenes CRISPR/Cas9 system
  10471..10495   -  protein_bind   attB2: mutant version of attB; recombination site for the Gateway® BP reaction BP Clonase™
  10499..10535   +  misc_feature   MCS (fragment): pBluescript multiple cloning site
  10551..187     +  promoter       PGK promoter (across the origin): mouse phosphoglycerate kinase 1 promoter
