[The description below was written by a language model from this plasmid's Addgene catalogue record and pLannotate feature annotations shown in this document.]
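Description:
SIN-cPPT-H1-sgHTT1-U6-sgGFP2-7SK-sgCas9-PGK-mCherry-WPRE is an HIV-1-based self-inactivating (SIN) lentiviral transfer vector of about 10.9 kb. It is propagated in E. coli through a high-copy ColE1/pUC-type origin and selected with ampicillin (AmpR). The viral portion contains a truncated 5' LTR, the Ψ packaging signal with an adjoining gag fragment, the Rev response element, the cPPT/CTS and a U3-deleted 3' LTR. The vector RNA can therefore be packaged and integrated when helper functions are supplied in trans, but the integrated provirus lacks LTR promoter activity. The plasmid backbone outside the LTRs also carries remnants of older vectors, including an SV40 promoter, gpt fragments, SV40 small t intron and poly(A) sequences, and short TcR, rop and lacI fragments.

The payload was introduced by Gateway cloning and is flanked by attB1 and attB2 sites. It consists of three tandem RNA polymerase III guide RNA cassettes, each ending in a Streptococcus pyogenes Cas9 gRNA scaffold: H1 driving sgHTT1, U6 driving sgGFP2, and 7SK driving sgCas9. The 7SK promoter is named in the catalogue but was not annotated in the feature table, and the small mVenus-type hit after the U6 promoter corresponds to the GFP-targeting spacer. Downstream, a mouse PGK promoter drives mCherry followed by WPRE, which enhances transcript expression and marks transduced cells in red. No Cas9 gene is present, so the nuclease must be delivered from a separate vector. The guide names and the associated KamiCas9 publication indicate simultaneous targeting of huntingtin and a GFP reporter, plus a guide against Cas9 itself that inactivates the nuclease after editing, for CNS disease gene studies.
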