Addgene plasmid #87919: SIN-cPPT-H1-sgHTT1-U6-sgGFP2-7SK-sgCas9-PGK-mCherry-WPRE
Purpose: HIV-1 SIN lentiviral transfer vector
Depositing lab: Nicole Déglon. Depositing organization: Centre Hospitalier Universitaire Vaudois (CHUV). Publication: The Self-Inactivating KamiCas9 System for the Editing of CNS Disease Genes. Merienne N, Vachey G, de Longprez L, Meunier C, Zimmer V, Perriard G, Canales M, Mathias A, Herrgott L, Beltraminelli T, Maulet A, Dequesne T, Pythoud C, Rey M, Pellerin L, Brouillet E, Perrier AL, du Pasquier R, Deglon N. Cell Rep. 2017 Sep 19;20(12):2980-2991. doi: 10.1016/j.celrep.2017.08.075. PubMed 28930690.
Backbone
  Vector backbone: HIV-1 SIN lentiviral transfer vector
  Backbone size w/o insert (bp): 7600
  Total vector size (bp): 10871
  Vector type: Lentiviral
Growth in bacteria
  Bacterial resistance: Ampicillin, 100 μg/mL
  Growth temperature: 37°C
  Growth strain: NEB Stable
  Copy number: High Copy
Gene/Insert
  Gene/Insert name: sgHTT1, shGFP2, sgCas9, cherry
  Species: Synthetic
  Insert size (bp): 2434
  Promoter: H1, U6, 7SK, PGK
  Cloning method: Gateway Cloning
  Sequencing primers: 5′ CACCGAACGCTGACGTCATCAACCCG; 3′ AGCAGCGTATCCACATAGCGTAAAAGGAGC
Terms and licenses: Academic/Nonprofit Terms; Industry Terms: Not Available to Industry
How to cite: SIN-cPPT-H1-sgHTT1-U6-sgGFP2-7SK-sgCas9-PGK-mCherry-WPRE was a gift from Nicole Déglon (Addgene plasmid # 87919 ; http://n2t.net/addgene:87919 ; RRID:Addgene_87919)
